>Addgene plasmid #119322 | pET11d_Rev | addgene full sequence | sequence record 232470 | Addgene NGS Result
GATATAGGCGCCAGCAACCGCACCTGTGGCGCCGGTGATGCCGGCCACGATGCGTCCGGCGTAGAGGATC
GAGATCTCGATCCCGCGAAATTAATACGACTCACTATAGGGGAATTGTGAGCGGATAACAATTCCCCTCT
AGAAATAATTTTGTTTAACTTTAAGAAGGAGATATACCATGGCTGGTCGTTCCGGTGACTCCGATGAAGA
CCTGCTCAAAGCAGTTCGTCTGATCAAATTCCTGTACCAGTCTAACCCGCCACCGAACCCGGAAGGCACC
CGTCAGGCGCGCCGTAACCGTCGCCGTCGCTGGCGTGAACGTCAGCGTCAGATCCACTCTATTAGCGAGC
GTATCCTGTCCACCTACCTGGGTCGTTCCGCTGAGCCGGTACCGCTGCAGCTGCCGCCACTGGAACGTCT
GACTCTGGATTGCAACGAAGACTGCGGTACCTCTGGCACCCAGGGTGTTGGTTCTCCGCAGATCCTGGTA
GAAAGCCCGACTGTTCTGGAAAGCGGCGCTAAAGAGTAATAGGATCCGGCTGCTAACAAAGCCCGAAAGG
AAGCTGAGTTGGCTGCTGCCACCGCTGAGCAATAACTAGCATAACCCCTTGGGGCCTCTAAACGGGTCTT
GAGGGGTTTTTTGCTGAAAGGAGGAACTATATCCGGATATCCCGCAAGAGGCCCGGCAGTACCGGCATAA
CCAAGCCTATGCCTACAGCATCCAGGGTGACGGTGCCGAGGATGACGATGAGCGCATTGTTAGATTTCAT
ACACGGTGCCTGACTGCGTTAGCAATTTAACTGTGATAAACTACCGCATTAAAGCTTATCGATGATAAGC
TGTCAAACATGAGAATTCTTGAAGACGAAAGGGCCTCGTGATACGCCTATTTTTATAGGTTAATGTCATG
ATAATAATGGTTTCTTAGACGTCAGGTGGCACTTTTCGGGGAAATGTGCGCGGAACCCCTATTTGTTTAT
TTTTCTAAATACATTCAAATATGTATCCGCTCATGAGACAATAACCCTGATAAATGCTTCAATAATATTG
AAAAAGGAAGAGTATGAGTATTCAACATTTCCGTGTCGCCCTTATTCCCTTTTTTGCGGCATTTTGCCTT
CCTGTTTTTGCTCACCCAGAAACGCTGGTGAAAGTAAAAGATGCTGAAGATCAGTTGGGTGCACGAGTGG
GTTACATCGAACTGGATCTCAACAGCGGTAAGATCCTTGAGAGTTTTCGCCCCGAAGAACGTTTTCCAAT
GATGAGCACTTTTAAAGTTCTGCTATGTGGCGCGGTATTATCCCGTGTTGACGCCGGGCAAGAGCAACTC
GGTCGCCGCATACACTATTCTCAGAATGACTTGGTTGAGTACTCACCAGTCACAGAAAAGCATCTTACGG
ATGGCATGACAGTAAGAGAATTATGCAGTGCTGCCATAACCATGAGTGATAACACTGCGGCCAACTTACT
TCTGACAACGATCGGAGGACCGAAGGAGCTAACCGCTTTTTTGCACAACATGGGGGATCATGTAACTCGC
CTTGATCGTTGGGAACCGGAGCTGAATGAAGCCATACCAAACGACGAGCGTGACACCACGATGCCTGCAG
CAATGGCAACAACGTTGCGCAAACTATTAACTGGCGAACTACTTACTCTAGCTTCCCGGCAACAATTAAT
AGACTGGATGGAGGCGGATAAAGTTGCAGGACCACTTCTGCGCTCGGCCCTTCCGGCTGGCTGGTTTATT
GCTGATAAATCTGGAGCCGGTGAGCGTGGGTCTCGCGGTATCATTGCAGCACTGGGGCCAGATGGTAAGC
CCTCCCGTATCGTAGTTATCTACACGACGGGGAGTCAGGCAACTATGGATGAACGAAATAGACAGATCGC
TGAGATAGGTGCCTCACTGATTAAGCATTGGTAACTGTCAGACCAAGTTTACTCATATATACTTTAGATT
GATTTAAAACTTCATTTTTAATTTAAAAGGATCTAGGTGAAGATCCTTTTTGATAATCTCATGACCAAAA
TCCCTTAACGTGAGTTTTCGTTCCACTGAGCGTCAGACCCCGTAGAAAAGATCAAAGGATCTTCTTGAGA
TCCTTTTTTTCTGCGCGTAATCTGCTGCTTGCAAACAAAAAAACCACCGCTACCAGCGGTGGTTTGTTTG
CCGGATCAAGAGCTACCAACTCTTTTTCCGAAGGTAACTGGCTTCAGCAGAGCGCAGATACCAAATACTG
TCCTTCTAGTGTAGCCGTAGTTAGGCCACCACTTCAAGAACTCTGTAGCACCGCCTACATACCTCGCTCT
GCTAATCCTGTTACCAGTGGCTGCTGCCAGTGGCGATAAGTCGTGTCTTACCGGGTTGGACTCAAGACGA
TAGTTACCGGATAAGGCGCAGCGGTCGGGCTGAACGGGGGGTTCGTGCACACAGCCCAGCTTGGAGCGAA
CGACCTACACCGAACTGAGATACCTACAGCGTGAGCTATGAGAAAGCGCCACGCTTCCCGAAGGGAGAAA
GGCGGACAGGTATCCGGTAAGCGGCAGGGTCGGAACAGGAGAGCGCACGAGGGAGCTTCCAGGGGGAAAC
GCCTGGTATCTTTATAGTCCTGTCGGGTTTCGCCACCTCTGACTTGAGCGTCGATTTTTGTGATGCTCGT
CAGGGGGGCGGAGCCTATGGAAAAACGCCAGCAACGCGGCCTTTTTACGGTTCCTGGCCTTTTGCTGGCC
TTTTGCTCACATGTTCTTTCCTGCGTTATCCCCTGATTCTGTGGATAACCGTATTACCGCCTTTGAGTGA
GCTGATACCGCTCGCCGCAGCCGAACGACCGAGCGCAGCGAGTCAGTGAGCGAGGAAGCGGAAGAGCGCC
TGATGCGGTATTTTCTCCTTACGCATCTGTGCGGTATTTCACACCGCAATGGTGCACTCTCAGTACAATC
TGCTCTGATGCCGCATAGTTAAGCCAGTATACACTCCGCTATCGCTACGTGACTGGGTCATGGCTGCGCC
CCGACACCCGCCAACACCCGCTGACGCGCCCTGACGGGCTTGTCTGCTCCCGGCATCCGCTTACAGACAA
GCTGTGACCGTCTCCGGGAGCTGCATGTGTCAGAGGTTTTCACCGTCATCACCGAAACGCGCGAGGCAGC
TGCGGTAAAGCTCATCAGCGTGGTCGTGAAGCGATTCACAGATGTCTGCCTGTTCATCCGCGTCCAGCTC
GTTGAGTTTCTCCAGAAGCGTTAATGTCTGGCTTCTGATAAAGCGGGCCATGTTAAGGGCGGTTTTTTCC
TGTTTGGTCACTGATGCCTCCGTGTAAGGGGGATTTCTGTTCATGGGGGTAATGATACCGATGAAACGAG
AGAGGATGCTCACGATACGGGTTACTGATGATGAACATGCCCGGTTACTGGAACGTTGTGAGGGTAAACA
ACTGGCGGTATGGATGCGGCGGGACCAGAGAAAAATCACTCAGGGTCAATGCCAGCGCTTCGTTAATACA
GATGTAGGTGTTCCACAGGGTAGCCAGCAGCATCCTGCGATGCAGATCCGGAACATAATGGTGCAGGGCG
CTGACTTCCGCGTTTCCAGACTTTACGAAACACGGAAACCGAAGACCATTCATGTTGTTGCTCAGGTCGC
AGACGTTTTGCAGCAGCAGTCGCTTCACGTTCGCTCGCGTATCGGTGATTCATTCTGCTAACCAGTAAGG
CAACCCCGCCAGCCTAGCCGGGTCCTCAACGACAGGAGCACGATCATGCGCACCCGTGGCCAGGACCCAA
CGCTGCCCGAGATGCGCCGCGTGCGGCTGCTGGAGATGGCGGACGCGATGGATATGTTCTGCCAAGGGTT
GGTTTGCGCATTCACAGTTCTCCGCAAGAATTGATTGGCTCCAATTCTTGGAGTGGTGAATCCGTTAGCG
AGGTGCCGCCGGCTTCCATTCAGGTCGAGGTGGCCCGGCTCCATGCACCGCGACGCAACGCGGGGAGGCA
GACAAGGTATAGGGCGGCGCCTACAATCCATGCCAACCCGTTCCATGTGCTCGCCGAGGCGGCATAAATC
GCCGTGACGATCAGCGGTCCAATGATCGAAGTTAGGCTGGTAAGAGCCGCGAGCGATCCTTGAAGCTGTC
CCTGATGGTCGTCATCTACCTGCCTGGACAGCATGGCCTGCAACGCGGGCATCCCGATGCCGCCGGAAGC
GAGAAGAATCATAATGGGGAAGGCCATCCAGCCTCGCGTCGCGAACGCCAGCAAGACGTAGCCCAGCGCG
TCGGCCGCCATGCCGGCGATAATGGCCTGCTTCTCGCCGAAACGTTTGGTGGCGGGACCAGTGACGAAGG
CTTGAGCGAGGGCGTGCAAGATTCCGAATACCGCAAGCGACAGGCCGATCATCGTCGCGCTCCAGCGAAA
GCGGTCCTCGCCGAAAATGACCCAGAGCGCTGCCGGCACCTGTCCTACGAGTTGCATGATAAAGAAGACA
GTCATAAGTGCGGCGACGATAGTCATGCCCCGCGCCCACCGGAAGGAGCTGACTGGGTTGAAGGCTCTCA
AGGGCATCGGTCGAGATCCCGGTGCCTAATGAGTGAGCTAACTTACATTAATTGCGTTGCGCTCACTGCC
CGCTTTCCAGTCGGGAAACCTGTCGTGCCAGCTGCATTAATGAATCGGCCAACGCGCGGGGAGAGGCGGT
TTGCGTATTGGGCGCCAGGGTGGTTTTTCTTTTCACCAGTGAGACGGGCAACAGCTGATTGCCCTTCACC
GCCTGGCCCTGAGAGAGTTGCAGCAAGCGGTCCACGCTGGTTTGCCCCAGCAGGCGAAAATCCTGTTTGA
TGGTGGTTAACGGCGGGATATAACATGAGCTGTCTTCGGTATCGTCGTATCCCACTACCGAGATATCCGC
ACCAACGCGCAGCCCGGACTCGGTAATGGCGCGCATTGCGCCCAGCGCCATCTGATCGTTGGCAACCAGC
ATCGCAGTGGGAACGATGCCCTCATTCAGCATTTGCATGGTTTGTTGAAAACCGGACATGGCACTCCAGT
CGCCTTCCCGTTCCGCTATCGGCTGAATTTGATTGCGAGTGAGATATTTATGCCAGCCAGCCAGACGCAG
ACGCGCCGAGACAGAACTTAATGGGCCCGCTAACAGCGCGATTTGCTGGTGACCCAATGCGACCAGATGC
TCCACGCCCAGTCGCGTACCGTCTTCATGGGAGAAAATAATACTGTTGATGGGTGTCTGGTCAGAGACAT
CAAGAAATAACGCCGGAACATTAGTGCAGGCAGCTTCCACAGCAATGGCATCCTGGTCATCCAGCGGATA
GTTAATGATCAGCCCACTGACGCGTTGCGCGAGAAGATTGTGCACCGCCGCTTTACAGGCTTCGACGCCG
CTTCGTTCTACCATCGACACCACCACGCTGGCACCCAGTTGATCGGCGCGAGATTTAATCGCCGCGACAA
TTTGCGACGGCGCGTGCAGGGCCAGACTGGAGGTGGCAACGCCAATCAGCAACGACTGTTTGCCCGCCAG
TTGTTGTGCCACGCGGTTGGGAATGTAATTCAGCTCCGCCATCGCCGCTTCCACTTTTTCCCGCGTTTTC
GCAGAAACGTGGCTGGCCTGGTTCACCACGCGGGAAACGGTCTGATAAGAGACACCGGCATACTCTGCGA
CATCGTATAACGTTACTGGTTTCACATTCACCACCCTGAATTGACTCTCTTCCGGGCGCTATCATGCCAT
ACCGCGAAAGGTTTTGCGCCATTCGATGGTGTCCGGGATCTCGACGCTCTCCCTTATGCGACTCCTGCAT
TAGGAAGCAGCCCAGTAGTAGGTTGAGGCCGTTGAGCACCGCCGCCGCAAGGAATGGTGCATGCAAGGAG
ATGGCGCCCAACAGTCCCCCGGCCACGGGGCCTGCCACCATACCCACGCCGAAACAAGCGCTCATGAGCC
CGAAGTGGCGAGCCCGATCTTCCCCATCGGTGATGTCGGC
Features (pLannotate 1.2.2; 19 found; start..end, strand, type, name):
     92..110     +  promoter       T7 promoter: promoter for bacteriophage T7 RNA polymerase
    111..135     +  protein_bind   lac operator: The lac repressor binds to the lac operator to inhibit transcription in E. coli. This inhibition can be relieved by adding lactose or isopropyl-β-D-thiogalactopyranoside (IPTG). lac repressor encoded by lacI
    150..172     +  RBS            RBS: efficient ribosome binding site from bacteriophage T7 gene 10 (Olins and Rangwala, 1989)
    179..526     +  CDS            rev: REV_HV1B1 - Experimental evidence at protein level: Swiss-Prot protein existence level 1. Escorts unspliced or incompletely spliced viral pre-mRNAs (late transcripts) out of the nucleus of infected cells. These pre- mRNAs carry a recognition sequence called Rev responsive element (RRE) located in the env gene, that is not present in fully spliced viral mRNAs (early transcripts). This function is essential since most viral proteins are translated from unspliced or partially spliced pre-mRNAs which cannot exit the nucleus by the pathway used by fully processed cellular mRNAs. Rev itself is trans
    539..588     +  CDS            SET1 (fragment): solubility-enhancement tag derived from T7 phage gene 10B
    596..643     +  terminator     T7 terminator: transcription terminator for bacteriophage T7 RNA polymerase
    666..770     -  CDS            TcR (fragment): tetracycline efflux protein; tet; confers resistance to tetracycline
    818..846     -  promoter       tet promoter: E. coli promoter for tetracycline efflux protein gene
    959..1063    +  promoter       AmpR promoter: bla
   1064..1924    +  CDS            AmpR: β-lactamase; bla; confers resistance to ampicillin, carbenicillin, and related antibiotics
   2095..2683    +  rep_origin     ori: high-copy-number ColE1/pMB1/pBR322/pUC origin of replication
   2869..3008    -  misc_feature   bom: basis of mobility region from pBR322
   3110..3301    -  CDS            rop: Rop protein, which maintains plasmids at low copy number; rop
   3318..3698    +  CDS            YPB1_ECOLX: Protein predicted: Swiss-Prot protein existence level 4. From Escherichia coli.
   3940..4564    -  CDS            TcR (fragment): tetracycline efflux protein; tet; confers resistance to tetracycline
   4579..4600    -  protein_bind   CAP binding site: CAP binding activates transcription in the presence of cAMP. E. coli catabolite activator protein
   4613..5695    -  CDS            lacI: lac repressor; lacI; The lac repressor binds to the lac operator to inhibit transcription in E. coli. This inhibition can be relieved by adding lactose or isopropyl-β-D-thiogalactopyranoside (IPTG).
   5696..5773    -  promoter       lacI promoter: lacI
   5781..70      -  CDS            TcR (fragment) (across the origin): tetracycline efflux protein; tet; confers resistance to tetracycline
