[The description below was written by a language model from this plasmid's Addgene catalogue record and pLannotate feature annotations shown in this document.]
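Description:
pET11d_Rev is a bacterial expression plasmid of about 6 kb, built on the Novagen pET11d backbone, for producing the HIV-1 Rev protein in E. coli. It carries a pBR322-type ColE1/pMB1 origin along with the bom mobility region and the rop gene. The catalogue lists it as high copy, although rop normally acts to restrain copy number. Selection is by ampicillin through the β-lactamase gene (AmpR) and its own promoter. Several tetracycline-resistance fragments and a tet promoter are also annotated. These are non-functional remnants of the pBR322 ancestry rather than a usable marker.

The Rev coding sequence, matched to the HIV-1 B1 isolate, was inserted between NcoI and BamHI sites, both of which are retained. It sits downstream of a T7 promoter fused to a lac operator and the efficient ribosome binding site from T7 gene 10, and upstream of a T7 terminator. A plasmid-borne lacI gene supplies lac repressor, which keeps the T7lac promoter quiet until IPTG is added. Expression therefore requires a host that provides T7 RNA polymerase, whereas the listed DH5alpha strain serves only for propagation. No affinity or epitope tag is recorded. The short fragment annotated as a T7 gene 10B-derived solubility tag lies after the Rev reading frame and appears to be residual vector sequence, not a fusion partner.

In infected cells Rev exports unspliced and partially spliced viral RNAs from the nucleus via the Rev responsive element. The associated publication points to recombinant Rev production for structural work, specifically solid-state NMR of Rev in fibrillar form.
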