Addgene plasmid #119322: pET11d_Rev
Purpose: Expression of protein Rev from HIV
Depositing lab: Francisco Blanco & Robert Tycko. Depositing organization: National Institute of Diabetes & Digestive & Kidney Diseases (NIDDK). Publication: Solid-state NMR data support a helix-loop-helix structural model for the N-terminal half of HIV-1 Rev in fibrillar form. Blanco FJ, Hess S, Pannell LK, Rizzo NW, Tycko R. J Mol Biol. 2001 Nov 2;313(4):845-59. doi: 10.1006/jmbi.2001.5067. PubMed 11697908.
Backbone
  Vector backbone: pET11d
  Backbone manufacturer: Novagen
  Vector type: Bacterial Expression
Growth in bacteria
  Bacterial resistance: Ampicillin, 100 μg/mL
  Growth temperature: 37°C
  Growth strain: DH5alpha
  Copy number: High Copy
Gene/Insert
  Gene/Insert name: Rev
  Species: HIV B1
  Entrez Gene: rev (a.k.a. HIV1gp6)
  Cloning method: Restriction Enzyme; 5′ cloning site NcoI (not destroyed); 3′ cloning site BamHI (not destroyed)
  Sequencing primers: 5′ T7 FW; 3′ T7 RV
Terms and licenses: Academic/Nonprofit Terms; Industry Terms: Not Available to Industry
How to cite: pET11d_Rev was a gift from Francisco Blanco & Robert Tycko (Addgene plasmid # 119322 ; http://n2t.net/addgene:119322 ; RRID:Addgene_119322)
